>Addgene plasmid #76694 | MAP3K19 gRNA (BRDN0001148579) | addgene full sequence | sequence record 186322 | Addgene Assembled Sequence
CCCGGGTGCAAAGATGGATAAAGTTTTAAACAGAGAGGAATCTTTGCAGCTAATGGACCTTCTAGGTCTT
GAAAGGAGTGGGAATTGGCTCCGGTGCCCGTCAGTGGGCAGAGCGCACATCGCCCACAGTCCCCGAGAAG
TTGGGGGGAGGGGTCGGCAATTGATCCGGTGCCTAGAGAAGGTGGCGCGGGGTAAACTGGGAAAGTGATG
TCGTGTACTGGCTCCGCCTTTTTCCCGAGGGTGGGGGAGAACCGTATATAAGTGCAGTAGTCGCCGTGAA
CGTTCTTTTTCGCAACGGGTTTGCCGCCAGAACACAGGTAAGTGCCGTGTGTGGTTCCCGCGGGCCTGGC
CTCTTTACGGGTTATGGCCCTTGCGTGCCTTGAATTACTTCCACCTGGCTGCAGTACGTGATTCTTGATC
CCGAGCTTCGGGTTGGAAGTGGGTGGGAGAGTTCGAGGCCTTGCGCTTAAGGAGCCCCTTCGCCTCGTGC
TTGAGTTGAGGCCTGGCCTGGGCGCTGGGGCCGCCGCGTGCGAATCTGGTGGCACCTTCGCGCCTGTCTC
GCTGCTTTCGATAAGTCTCTAGCCATTTAAAATTTTTGATGACCTGCTGCGACGCTTTTTTTCTGGCAAG
ATAGTCTTGTAAATGCGGGCCAAGATCTGCACACTGGTATTTCGGTTTTTGGGGCCGCGGGCGGCGACGG
GGCCCGTGCGTCCCAGCGCACATGTTCGGCGAGGCGGGGCCTGCGAGCGCGGCCACCGAGAATCGGACGG
GGGTAGTCTCAAGCTGGCCGGCCTGCTCTGGTGCCTGGCCTCGCGCCGCCGTGTATCGCCCCGCCCTGGG
CGGCAAGGCTGGCCCGGTCGGCACCAGTTGCGTGAGCGGAAAGATGGCCGCTTCCCGGCCCTGCTGCAGG
GAGCTCAAAATGGAGGACGCGGCGCTCGGGAGAGCGGGCGGGTGAGTCACCCACACAAAGGAAAAGGGCC
TTTCCGTCCTCAGCCGTCGCTTCATGTGACTCCACGGAGTACCGGGCGCCGTCCAGGCACCTCGATTAGT
TCTCGAGCTTTTGGAGTACGTCGTCTTTAGGTTGGGGGGAGGGGTTTTATGCGATGGAGTTTCCCCACAC
TGAGTGGGTGGAGACTGAAGTTAGGCCAGCTTGGCACTTGATGTAATTCTCCTTGGAATTTGCCCTTTTT
GAGTTTGGATCTTGGTTCATTCTCAAGCCTCAGACAGTGGTTCAAAGTTTTTTTCTTCCATTTCAGGTGT
CGTGACGTACGGCCACCATGACCGAGTACAAGCCCACGGTGCGCCTCGCCACCCGCGACGACGTCCCCAG
GGCCGTACGCACCCTCGCCGCCGCGTTCGCCGACTACCCCGCCACGCGCCACACCGTCGATCCGGACCGC
CACATCGAGCGGGTCACCGAGCTGCAAGAACTCTTCCTCACGCGCGTCGGGCTCGACATCGGCAAGGTGT
GGGTCGCGGACGACGGCGCCGCCGTGGCGGTCTGGACCACGCCGGAGAGCGTCGAAGCGGGGGCGGTGTT
CGCCGAGATCGGCCCGCGCATGGCCGAGTTGAGCGGTTCCCGGCTGGCCGCGCAGCAACAGATGGAAGGC
CTCCTGGCGCCGCACCGGCCCAAGGAGCCCGCGTGGTTCCTGGCCACCGTCGGAGTCTCGCCCGACCACC
AGGGCAAGGGTCTGGGCAGCGCCGTCGTGCTCCCCGGAGTGGAGGCGGCCGAGCGCGCCGGGGTGCCCGC
CTTCCTGGAGACCTCCGCGCCCCGCAACCTCCCCTTCTACGAGCGGCTCGGCTTCACCGTCACCGCCGAC
GTCGAGGTGCCCGAAGGACCGCGCACCTGGTGCATGACCCGCAAGCCCGGTGCCTGAACGCGTTAAGTCG
ACAATCAACCTCTGGATTACAAAATTTGTGAAAGATTGACTGGTATTCTTAACTATGTTGCTCCTTTTAC
GCTATGTGGATACGCTGCTTTAATGCCTTTGTATCATGCTATTGCTTCCCGTATGGCTTTCATTTTCTCC
TCCTTGTATAAATCCTGGTTGCTGTCTCTTTATGAGGAGTTGTGGCCCGTTGTCAGGCAACGTGGCGTGG
TGTGCACTGTGTTTGCTGACGCAACCCCCACTGGTTGGGGCATTGCCACCACCTGTCAGCTCCTTTCCGG
GACTTTCGCTTTCCCCCTCCCTATTGCCACGGCGGAACTCATCGCCGCCTGCCTTGCCCGCTGCTGGACA
GGGGCTCGGCTGTTGGGCACTGACAATTCCGTGGTGTTGTCGGGGAAATCATCGTCCTTTCCTTGGCTGC
TCGCCTGTGTTGCCACCTGGATTCTGCGCGGGACGTCCTTCTGCTACGTCCCTTCGGCCCTCAATCCAGC
GGACCTTCCTTCCCGCGGCCTGCTGCCGGCTCTGCGGCCTCTTCCGCGTCTTCGCCTTCGCCCTCAGACG
AGTCGGATCTCCCTTTGGGCCGCCTCCCCGCGTCGACTTTAAGACCAATGACTTACAAGGCAGCTGTAGA
TCTTAGCCACTTTTTAAAAGAAAAGGGGGGACTGGAAGGGCTAATTCACTCCCAACGAAGACAAGATCTG
CTTTTTGCTTGTACTGGGTCTCTCTGGTTAGACCAGATCTGAGCCTGGGAGCTCTCTGGCTAACTAGGGA
ACCCACTGCTTAAGCCTCAATAAAGCTTGCCTTGAGTGCTTCAAGTAGTGTGTGCCCGTCTGTTGTGTGA
CTCTGGTAACTAGAGATCCCTCAGACCCTTTTAGTCAGTGTGGAAAATCTCTAGCAGTACGTATAGTAGT
TCATGTCATCTTATTATTCAGTATTTATAACTTGCAAAGAAATGAATATCAGAGAGTGAGAGGAACTTGT
TTATTGCAGCTTATAATGGTTACAAATAAAGCAATAGCATCACAAATTTCACAAATAAAGCATTTTTTTC
ACTGCATTCTAGTTGTGGTTTGTCCAAACTCATCAATGTATCTTATCATGTCTGGCTCTAGCTATCCCGC
CCCTAACTCCGCCCATCCCGCCCCTAACTCCGCCCAGTTCCGCCCATTCTCCGCCCCATGGCTGACTAAT
TTTTTTTATTTATGCAGAGGCCGAGGCCGCCTCGGCCTCTGAGCTATTCCAGAAGTAGTGAGGAGGCTTT
TTTGGAGGCCTAGGGACGTACCCAATTCGCCCTATAGTGAGTCGTATTACGCGCGCTCACTGGCCGTCGT
TTTACAACGTCGTGACTGGGAAAACCCTGGCGTTACCCAACTTAATCGCCTTGCAGCACATCCCCCTTTC
GCCAGCTGGCGTAATAGCGAAGAGGCCCGCACCGATCGCCCTTCCCAACAGTTGCGCAGCCTGAATGGCG
AATGGG
[124 nt withheld, positions 3367-3490]
C
[91 nt withheld, positions 3492-3582]
A
[49 nt withheld, positions 3584-3632]
CCTTTGACGTTGGAGTCCACGTTCTTT
[37 nt withheld, positions 3660-3696]
ACCCTATCTCGGTCTATTCTTTTGATTTATAAGGGATTTTGCCGATTTCGGCCTATTGGTTAAAAAATGA
GCTGATTTAACAAAAATTTAACGCGAATTTTAACAAAATATTAACGCTTACAATTTAGGTGGCACTTTTC
GGGGAAATGTGCGCGGAACCCCTATTTGTTTATTTTTCTAAATACATTCAAATATGTATCCGCTCATGAG
ACAATAACCCTGATAAATGCTTCAATAATATTGAAAAAGGAAGAGTATGAGTATTCAACATTTCCGTGTC
GCCCTTATTCCCTTTTTTGCGGCATTTTGCCTTCCTGTTTTTGCTCACCCAGAAACGCTGGTGAAAGTAA
AAGATGCTGAAGATCAGTTGGGTGCACGAGTGGGTTACATCGAACTGGATCTCAACAGCGGTAAGATCCT
TGAGAGTTTTCGCCCCGAAGAACGTTTTCCAATGATGAGCACTTTTAAAGTTCTGCTATGTGGCGCGGTA
TTATCCCGTATTGACGCCGGGCAAGAGCAACTCGGTCGCCGCATACACTATTCTCAGAATGACTTGGTTG
AGTACTCACCAGTCACAGAAAAGCATCTTACGGATGGCATGACAGTAAGAGAATTATGCAGTGCTGCCAT
AACCATGAGTGATAACACTGCGGCCAACTTACTTCTGACAACGATCGGAGGACCGAAGGAGCTAACCGCT
TTTTTGCACAACATGGGGGATCATGTAACTCGCCTTGATCGTTGGGAACCGGAGCTGAATGAAGCCATAC
CAAACGACGAGCGTGACACCACGATGCCTGTAGCAATGGCAACAACGTTGCGCAAACTATTAACTGGCGA
ACTACTTACTCTAGCTTCCCGGCAACAATTAATAGACTGGATGGAGGCGGATAAAGTTGCAGGACCACTT
CTGCGCTCGGCCCTTCCGGCTGGCTGGTTTATTGCTGATAAATCTGGAGCCGGTGAGCGTGGGTCTCGCG
GTATCATTGCAGCACTGGGGCCAGATGGTAAGCCCTCCCGTATCGTAGTTATCTACACGACGGGGAGTCA
GGCAACTATGGATGAACGAAATAGACAGATCGCTGAGATAGGTGCCTCACTGATTAAGCATTGGTAACTG
TCAGACCAAGTTTACTCATATATACTTTAGATTGATTTAAAACTTCATTTTTAATTTAAAAGGATCTAGG
TGAAGATCCTTTTTGATAATCTCATGACCAAAATCCCTTAACGTGAGTTTTCGTTCCACTGAGCGTCAGA
CCCCGTAGAAAAGATCAAAGGATCTTCTTGAGATCCTTTTTTTCTGCGCGTAATCTGCTGCTTGCAAACA
AAAAAACCACCGCTACCAGCGGTGGTTTGTTTGCCGGATCAAGAGCTACCAACTCTTTTTCCGAAGGTAA
CTGGCTTCAGCAGAGCGCAGATACCAAATACTGTTCTTCTAGTGTAGCCGTAGTTAGGCCACCACTTCAA
GAACTCTGTAGCACCGCCTACATACCTCGCTCTGCTAATCCTGTTACCAGTGGCTGCTGCCAGTGGCGAT
AAGTCGTGTCTTACCGGGTTGGACTCAAGACGATAGTTACCGGATAAGGCGCAGCGGTCGGGCTGAACGG
GGGGTTCGTGCACACAGCCCAGCTTGGAGCGAACGACCTACACCGAACTGAGATACCTACAGCGTGAGCT
ATGAGAAAGCGCCACGCTTCCCGAAGGGAGAAAGGCGGACAGGTATCCGGTAAGCGGCAGGGTCGGAACA
GGAGAGCGCACGAGGGAGCTTCCAGGGGGAAACGCCTGGTATCTTTATAGTCCTGTCGGGTTTCGCCACC
TCTGACTTGAGCGTCGATTTTTGTGATGCTCGTCAGGGGGGCGGAGCCTATGGAAAAACGCCAGCAACGC
GGCCTTTTTACGGTTCCTGGCCTTTTGCTGGCCTTTTGCTCACATGTTCTTTCCTGCGTTATCCCCTGAT
TCTGTGGATAACCGTATTACCGCCTTTGAGTGAGCTGATACCGCTCGCCGCAGCCGAACGACCGAGCGCA
GCGAGTCAGTGAGCGAGGAAGCGGAAGAGCGCCCAATACGCAAACCGCCTCTCCCCGCGCGTTGGCCGAT
TCATTAATGCAGCTGGCACGACAGGTTTCCCGACTGGAAAGCGGGCAGTGAGCGCAACGCAATTAATGTG
AGTTAGCTCACTCATTAGGCACCCCAGGCTTTACACTTTATGCTTCCGGCTCGTATGTTGTGTGGAATTG
TGAGCGGATAACAATTTCACACAGGAAACAGCTATGACCATGATTACGCCAAGCGCGCAATTAACCCTCA
CTAAAGGGAACAAAAGCTGGAGCTGCAAGCTTAATGTAGTCTTATGCAATACTCTTGTAGTCTTGCAACA
TGGTAACGATGAGTTAGCAACATGCCTTACAAGGAGAGAAAAAGCACCGTGCATGCCGATTGGTGGAAGT
AAGGTGGTACGATCGTGCCTTATTAGGAAGGCAACAGACGGGTCTGACATGGATTGGACGAACCACTGAA
TTGCCGCATTGCAGAGATATTGTATTTAAGTGCCTAGCTCGATACATAAACGGGTCTCTCTGGTTAGACC
AGATCTGAGCCTGGGAGCTCTCTGGCTAACTAGGGAACCCACTGCTTAAGCCTCAATAAAGCTTGCCTTG
AGTGCTTCAAGTAGTGTGTGCCCGTCTGTTGTGTGACTCTGGTAACTAGAGATCCCTCAGACCCTTTTAG
TCAGTGTGGAAAATCTCTAGCAGTGGCGCCCGAACAGGGACTTGAAAGCGAAAGGGAAACCAGAGGAGCT
CTCTCGACGCAGGACTCGGCTTGCTGAAGCGCGCACGGCAAGAGGCGAGGGGCGGCGACTGGTGAGTACG
CCAAAAATTTTGACTAGCGGAGGCTAGAAGGAGAGAGATGGGTGCGAGAGCGTCAGTATTAAGCGGGGGA
GAATTAGATCGCGATGGGAAAAAATTCGGTTAAGGCCAGGGGGAAAGAAAAAATATAAATTAAAACATAT
AGTATGGGCAAGCAGGGAGCTAGAACGATTCGCAGTTAATCCTGGCCTGTTAGAAACATCAGAAGGCTGT
AGACAAATACTGGGACAGCTACAACCATCCCTTCAGACAGGATCAGAAGAACTTAGATCATTATATAATA
CAGTAGCAACCCTCTATTGTGTGCATCAAAGGATAGAGATAAAAGACACCAAGGAAGCTTTAGACAAGAT
AGAGGAAGAGCAAAACAAAAGTAAGACCACCGCACAGCAAGCGGCCGCTGATCTTCAGACCTGGAGGAGG
AGATATGAGGGACAATTGGAGAAGTGAATTATATAAATATAAAGTAGTAAAAATTGAACCATTAGGAGTA
GCACCCACCAAGGCAAAGAGAAGAGTGGTGCAGAGAGAAAAAAGAGCAGTGGGAATAGGAGCTTTGTTCC
TTGGGTTCTTGGGAGCAGCAGGAAGCACTATGGGCGCAGCGTCAATGACGCTGACGGTACAGGCCAGACA
ATTATTGTCTGGTATAGTGCAGCAGCAGAACAATTTGCTGAGGGCTATTGAGGCGCAACAGCATCTGTTG
CAACTCACAGTCTGGGGCATCAAGCAGCTCCAGGCAAGAATCCTGGCTGTGGAAAGATACCTAAAGGATC
AACAGCTCCTGGGGATTTGGGGTTGCTCTGGAAAACTCATTTGCACCACTGCTGTGCCTTGGAATGCTAG
TTGGAGTAATAAATCTCTGGAACAGATTTGGAATCACACGACCTGGATGGAGTGGGACAGAGAAATTAAC
AATTACACAAGCTTAATACACTCCTTAATTGAAGAATCGCAAAACCAGCAAGAAAAGAATGAACAAGAAT
TATTGGAATTAGATAAATGGGCAAGTTTGTGGAATTGGTTTAACATAACAAATTGGCTGTGGTATATAAA
ATTATTCATAATGATAGTAGGAGGCTTGGTAGGTTTAAGAATAGTTTTTGCTGTACTTTCTATAGTGAAT
AGAGTTAGGCAGGGATATTCACCATTATCGTTTCAGACCCACCTCCCAACCCCGAGGGGACCCAGAGAGG
GCCTATTTCCCATGATTCCTTCATATTTGCATATACGATACAAGGCTGTTAGAGAGATAATTAGAATTAA
TTTGACTGTAAACACAAAGATATTAGTACAAAATACGTGACGTAGAAAGTAATAATTTCTTGGGTAGTTT
GCAGTTTTAAAATTATGTTTTAAAATGGACTATCATATGCTTACCGTAACTTGAAAGTATTTCGATTTCT
TGGCTTTATATATCTTGTGGAAAGGACGAAACACCGATGGAGCCGAACATATCTCAGTTTTAGAGCTAGA
AATAGCAAGTTAAAATAAGGCTAGTCCGTTATCAACTTGAAAAAGTGGCACCGAGTCGGTGCTTTTTTAA
GCTTGGCGTAACTAGATCTTGAGACAAATGGCAGTATTCATCCACAATTTTAAAAGAAAAGGGGGGATTG
GGGGGTACAGTGCAGGGGAAAGAATAGTAGACATAATAGCAACAGACATACAAACTAAAGAATTACAAAA
ACAAATTACAAAAATTCAAAATTTTCGGGTTTATTACAGGGACAGCAGAGATCCACTTTGGCGCCGGCTC
GAGGGGG
Features (pLannotate 1.2.2; 29 found; start..end, strand, type, name):
     14..80      +  CDS            small t antigen (fragment): SV40 (simian virus 40) small t antigen
    106..317     +  promoter       EF-1α core promoter: core promoter for human elongation factor EF-1α
    318..1256    +  intron         EF-1α intron A: intron upstream of the start codon of human EF-1α
   1278..1877    +  CDS            PuroR (fragment): puromycin N-acetyltransferase; pac from Streptomyces; confers resistance to puromycin
   1893..2481    +  misc_feature   WPRE: woodchuck hepatitis virus posttranscriptional regulatory element
   2532..2551    +  misc_feature   cPPT/CTS (fragment): central polypurine tract and central termination sequence of HIV-1
   2553..2786    +  LTR            3' LTR (ΔU3): self-inactivating 3' long terminal repeat (LTR) from HIV-1
   2864..2985    +  polyA_signal   SV40 poly(A) signal: SV40 polyadenylation signal
   3025..3160    +  rep_origin     SV40 ori: SV40 origin of replication
   3181..3199    -  promoter       T7 promoter: promoter for bacteriophage T7 RNA polymerase
   3207..3362    +  CDS            lacZα (fragment): LacZα fragment of β-galactosidase; lacZ fragment
   3367..3795    +  rep_origin     f1 ori (sequence partly withheld): f1 bacteriophage origin of replication; arrow indicates direction of (+) strand synthesis
   3848..3952    +  promoter       AmpR promoter: bla
   3953..4813    +  CDS            AmpR: β-lactamase; bla; confers resistance to ampicillin, carbenicillin, and related antibiotics
   4984..5572    +  rep_origin     ori: high-copy-number ColE1/pMB1/pBR322/pUC origin of replication
   5755..5847    +  CDS            lacI (fragment): lac repressor; lacI; The lac repressor binds to the lac operator to inhibit transcription in E. coli. This inhibition can be relieved by adding lactose or isopropyl-β-D-thiogalactopyranoside (IPTG).
   5860..5881    +  protein_bind   CAP binding site: CAP binding activates transcription in the presence of cAMP. E. coli catabolite activator protein
   5896..5926    +  promoter       lac promoter: promoter for the E. coli lac operon
   5934..5950    +  protein_bind   lac operator: The lac repressor binds to the lac operator to inhibit transcription in E. coli. This inhibition can be relieved by adding lactose or isopropyl-β-D-thiogalactopyranoside (IPTG). lac repressor encoded by lacI
   5995..6013    +  promoter       T3 promoter: promoter for bacteriophage T3 RNA polymerase
   6041..6267    +  promoter       RSV promoter: Rous sarcoma virus enhancer/promoter
   6268..6448    +  LTR            5' LTR (truncated): truncated 5' long terminal repeat (LTR) from HIV-1
   6495..6620    +  misc_feature   HIV-1 Ψ: packaging signal of human immunodeficiency virus type 1
   6604..6967    +  CDS            HIV-1 gag (fragment): gag protein from human immunodeficiency virus 1; gag
   7113..7346    +  misc_feature   RRE: The Rev response element (RRE) of HIV-1 allows for Rev-dependent mRNA export from the nucleus to the cytoplasm.
   7723..7749    +  CDS            Rev (fragment): human immunodeficiency virus 1 (HIV-1) Rev protein; rev; enhances nuclear export of unspliced and incompletely spliced viral mRNAs
   7753..7993    +  promoter       U6 promoter: RNA polymerase III promoter for human U6 snRNA
   8023..8098    +  misc_RNA       gRNA scaffold: guide RNA scaffold for the Streptococcus pyogenes CRISPR/Cas9 system
   8154..8271    +  misc_feature   cPPT/CTS: central polypurine tract and central termination sequence of HIV-1
