[The description below was written by a language model from this plasmid's Addgene catalogue record and pLannotate feature annotations shown in this document.]
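Description:
MAP3K19 gRNA (BRDN0001148579) is a third-generation lentiviral CRISPR guide plasmid built on the lentiGuide-Puro backbone, carrying a single guide RNA designed against human MAP3K19 (also recorded as YSK4). It is maintained in E. coli as a high-copy plasmid through a ColE1/pUC-type origin and selected with ampicillin via the β-lactamase gene. The annotated 8.3 kb sequence also contains an f1 origin, an SV40 origin and remnants of a lac/T7/T3 cloning region inherited from the backbone.

The lentiviral transfer cassette begins with an RSV promoter fused to a truncated HIV-1 5' LTR, which makes genomic RNA production independent of Tat. It continues with the Ψ packaging signal and a partial gag sequence, followed by the Rev response element for Rev-dependent nuclear export. Downstream, the human U6 RNA polymerase III promoter drives the MAP3K19 targeting spacer, which sits in the gap between the promoter and the annotated Streptococcus pyogenes Cas9 gRNA scaffold. A cPPT/CTS element, which aids nuclear import of the viral genome, follows. An EF-1α core promoter with its intron A then expresses puromycin N-acetyltransferase, allowing selection of transduced mammalian cells. WPRE enhances transcript expression, and the ΔU3 self-inactivating 3' LTR closes the proviral unit.

The plasmid does not encode Cas9, so it is meant to be used with a separate Cas9 lentivirus or in cells that already express Cas9, typically to knock out MAP3K19. It corresponds to one guide of a human kinome gRNA collection whose guides were designed with rules optimised for on-target activity and reduced off-target effects.
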