Addgene plasmid #76694: MAP3K19 gRNA (BRDN0001148579)
Purpose: 3rd generation lentiviral gRNA plasmid targeting human MAP3K19
Depositing lab: John Doench & David Root. Depositing organization: Broad Institute. Publication: Optimized sgRNA design to maximize activity and minimize off-target effects of CRISPR-Cas9. Doench JG, Fusi N, Sullender M, Hegde M, Vaimberg EW, Donovan KF, Smith I, Tothova Z, Wilen C, Orchard R, Virgin HW, Listgarten J, Root DE. Nat Biotechnol. 2016 Jan 18. doi: 10.1038/nbt.3437. PubMed 26780180.
Backbone
  Vector backbone: lentiGuide-Puro
  Backbone manufacturer: Zhang Lab (Addgene plasmid # 52963)
  Vector type: Mammalian Expression, Lentiviral, CRISPR
  Selectable markers: Puromycin
Growth in bacteria
  Bacterial resistance: Ampicillin, 100 μg/mL
  Growth temperature: 37°C
  Growth strain: DH5alpha
  Copy number: High Copy
Gene/Insert
  Gene/Insert name: MAP3K19 (alt names: MAP3K19; NM_001018044.2)
  gRNA/shRNA sequence: ATGGAGCCGAACATATCTCA
  Species: H. sapiens (human)
  Entrez Gene: YSK4 (a.k.a. RCK, FLJ23074)
  Promoter: hU6
  Cloning method: Unknown
  Sequencing primers: 5′ U6-F; 3′ pS2-R
Terms and licenses: Academic/Nonprofit Terms; Industry Terms: Not Available to Industry
Depositor comments: The gRNA was designed to target the following Genbank reference sequence(s): NM_001018044.2,NM_025052.4. Note that this plasmid does NOT contain Cas9. It should be used in conjunction with lentiCas9-Blast (Addgene #52962) or otherwise with cell lines already expressing Cas9. Browse the full kinome gRNA library at http://www.addgene.org/pooled-library/broadgpp-human-kinome/ or visit http://www.broadinstitute.org/rnai/public/ for detailed protocols and information.
How to cite: MAP3K19 gRNA (BRDN0001148579) was a gift from John Doench & David Root (Addgene plasmid # 76694 ; http://n2t.net/addgene:76694 ; RRID:Addgene_76694)
