>Addgene plasmid #76694 | MAP3K19 gRNA (BRDN0001148579) | depositor partial sequence | sequence record 144154 | Target Sequence
ATGGAGCCGAACATATCTCA
