>Addgene plasmid #76694 | MAP3K19 gRNA (BRDN0001148579) | addgene partial sequence | sequence record 186321 | hU6-F
GTAGAAAGTAATAATTTCTTGGGTAGTTTGCAGTTTTAAAATTATGTTTTAAAATGGACTATCATATGCT
TACCGTAACTTGAAAGTATTTCGATTTCTTGGCTTTATATATCTTGTGGAAAGGACGAAACACCGATGGA
GCCGAACATATCTCAGTTTTAGAGCTAGAAATAGCAAGTTAAAATAAGGCTAGTCCGTTATCAACTTGAA
AAAGTGGCACCGAGTCGGTGCTTTTTTAAGCTTGGCGTAACTAGATCTTGAGACAAATGGCAGTATTCAT
CCACAATTTTAAAAGAAAAGGGGGGATTGGGGGGTACAGTGCAGGGGAAAGAATAGTAGACATAATAGCA
ACAGACATACAAACTAAAGAATTACAAAAACAAATTACAAAAATTCAAAATTTTCGGGTTTATTACAGGG
ACAGCAGAGATCCACTTTGGCGCCGGCTCGAGGGGGCCCGGGTGCAAAGATGGATAAAGTTTTAAACAGA
GAGGAATCTTTGCAGCTAATGGACCTTCTAGGTCTTGAAAGGAGTGGGAATTGGCTCCGGTGCCCGTCAG
TGGGCAGAGC
